Addgene plasmid #101657: CC1-M240
Purpose: CC1 with shorter linker length and the 'GDP' fusion site. (* super ecliptic pHluorin A227D)
Depositing lab: Bradley Baker. Depositing organization: Korea Institute of Science and Technology. Publication: Improving a genetically encoded voltage indicator by modifying the cytoplasmic charge composition. Lee S, Geiller T, Jung A, Nakajima R, Song YK, Baker BJ. Sci Rep. 2017 Aug 15;7(1):8286. doi: 10.1038/s41598-017-08731-2. PubMed 28811673.
Backbone
  Vector backbone: pcDNA3.1
  Backbone size w/o insert (bp): 5400
  Vector type: Mammalian Expression
  Selectable markers: Hygromycin
Growth in bacteria
  Bacterial resistance: Ampicillin, 100 μg/mL
  Growth temperature: 37°C
  Growth strain: DH5alpha
  Copy number: High Copy
Gene/Insert
  Gene/Insert name: CC1-M240
  Insert size (bp): 1446
  Cloning method: Restriction Enzyme; 5′ cloning site Nhe1 (not destroyed); 3′ cloning site Xho1 (not destroyed)
  Sequencing primers: 5′ CMV-forward; 3′ BGH-R or custom
Terms and licenses: Academic/Nonprofit Terms; Industry Terms: Not Available to Industry
How to cite: CC1-M240 was a gift from Bradley Baker (Addgene plasmid # 101657 ; http://n2t.net/addgene:101657 ; RRID:Addgene_101657)
