[The description below was written by a language model from this plasmid's Addgene catalogue record and pLannotate feature annotations shown in this document.]
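Description:
CC1-M240 is a mammalian expression plasmid built on a pcDNA3.1 backbone carrying hygromycin selection. It encodes a variant of the genetically encoded voltage indicator CC1. According to the record, this version has a shortened linker and uses the "GDP" fusion site to join the upstream portion of the probe to its fluorescent reporter, super ecliptic pHluorin bearing the A227D mutation. The roughly 1.4 kb insert sits between NheI and XhoI sites, both retained. The feature table annotates only its 3′ portion, a pH-sensitive GFP derivative identified as superecliptic pHluorin. The upstream part of the open reading frame is unannotated, and the record does not state its identity or source. It came from work on improving a voltage indicator by modifying its cytoplasmic charge composition.

Expression in mammalian cells is driven by the CMV immediate-early enhancer and promoter and terminated by the bGH polyadenylation signal. A T7 promoter lies just upstream of the insert and could support in vitro transcription. A separate cassette, made of the SV40 early promoter, the hygromycin phosphotransferase gene and the SV40 poly(A) signal, allows selection of stably transfected cells. In E. coli the plasmid replicates at high copy from a ColE1/pUC-type origin and is selected with ampicillin through β-lactamase. An f1 origin is also present for single-stranded DNA production. The short hits to ble, lacI, bom and an HIV-1 LTR are fragmentary matches, most likely backbone remnants rather than functional elements. The construct is suited to transient or stable expression for optical recording of membrane potential and for comparing linker and fusion-site variants within the CC1 series.
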