Features (pLannotate 1.2.2; 20 found; start..end, strand, type, name):
     18..347     +  promoter       SV40 promoter: SV40 enhancer and early promoter
    396..1421    +  CDS            HygR: aminoglycoside phosphotransferase from E. coli; aph(4)-Ia; confers resistance to hygromycin
   1431..1556    +  CDS            ble (fragment): BLE_KLEPN - Experimental evidence at protein level: Swiss-Prot protein existence level 1. Binding protein with a strong affinity to the bleomycin family of antibiotics. Binds to CL990; an antimitotic-antibiotic compound. From Klebsiella pneumoniae.
   1551..1672    +  polyA_signal   SV40 poly(A) signal: SV40 polyadenylation signal
   1745..1761    -  protein_bind   lac operator: The lac repressor binds to the lac operator to inhibit transcription in E. coli. This inhibition can be relieved by adding lactose or isopropyl-β-D-thiogalactopyranoside (IPTG). lac repressor encoded by lacI
   1769..1799    -  promoter       lac promoter: promoter for the E. coli lac operon
   1814..1835    -  protein_bind   CAP binding site: CAP binding activates transcription in the presence of cAMP. E. coli catabolite activator protein
   1848..1940    -  CDS            lacI (fragment): lac repressor; lacI; The lac repressor binds to the lac operator to inhibit transcription in E. coli. This inhibition can be relieved by adding lactose or isopropyl-β-D-thiogalactopyranoside (IPTG).
   2123..2711    -  rep_origin     ori: high-copy-number ColE1/pMB1/pBR322/pUC origin of replication
   2882..3742    -  CDS            AmpR: β-lactamase; bla; confers resistance to ampicillin, carbenicillin, and related antibiotics
   3743..3847    -  promoter       AmpR promoter: bla
   3906..3958    -  misc_feature   bom (fragment): basis of mobility region from pBR322
   4113..4492    +  enhancer       CMV enhancer: human cytomegalovirus immediate early enhancer
   4493..4696    +  promoter       CMV promoter: human cytomegalovirus (CMV) immediate early promoter
   4692..4725    +  LTR            5' LTR (truncated) (fragment): truncated 5' long terminal repeat (LTR) from HIV-1
   4741..4759    +  promoter       T7 promoter: promoter for bacteriophage T7 RNA polymerase
   5511..6225    +  CDS            superecliptic pHluorin (fragment): pH-sensitive mutant of green fluorescent protein (Ng et al., 2002) excited strongly by blue light at neutral pH but minimally fluorescent at acidic pH
   6278..6502    +  polyA_signal   bGH poly(A) signal: bovine growth hormone polyadenylation signal
   6506..6527    +  promoter       SV40 promoter (fragment): SV40 enhancer and early promoter
   6548..4       +  rep_origin     f1 ori (across the origin) (sequence partly withheld): f1 bacteriophage origin of replication; arrow indicates direction of (+) strand synthesis
>Addgene plasmid #101657 | CC1-M240 | addgene full sequence | sequence record 194617 | Addgene NGS Result
AATTAATTCTGTGGAATGTGTGTCAGTTAGGGTGTGGAAAGTCCCCAGGCTCCCCAGCAGGCAGAAGTAT
GCAAAGCATGCATCTCAATTAGTCAGCAACCAGGTGTGGAAAGTCCCCAGGCTCCCCAGCAGGCAGAAGT
ATGCAAAGCATGCATCTCAATTAGTCAGCAACCATAGTCCCGCCCCTAACTCCGCCCATCCCGCCCCTAA
CTCCGCCCAGTTCCGCCCATTCTCCGCCCCATGGCTGACTAATTTTTTTTATTTATGCAGAGGCCGAGGC
CGCCTCTGCCTCTGAGCTATTCCAGAAGTAGTGAGGAGGCTTTTTTGGAGGCCTAGGCTTTTGCAAAAAG
CTCCCGGGAGCTTGTATATCCATTTTCGGATCTGATCAGCACGTGATGAAAAAGCCTGAACTCACCGCGA
CGTCTGTCGAGAAGTTTCTGATCGAAAAGTTCGACAGCGTCTCCGACCTGATGCAGCTCTCGGAGGGCGA
AGAATCTCGTGCTTTCAGCTTCGATGTAGGAGGGCGTGGATATGTCCTGCGGGTAAATAGCTGCGCCGAT
GGTTTCTACAAAGATCGTTATGTTTATCGGCACTTTGCATCGGCCGCGCTCCCGATTCCGGAAGTGCTTG
ACATTGGGGAATTCAGCGAGAGCCTGACCTATTGCATCTCCCGCCGTGCACAGGGTGTCACGTTGCAAGA
CCTGCCTGAAACCGAACTGCCCGCTGTTCTGCAGCCGGTCGCGGAGGCCATGGATGCGATCGCTGCGGCC
GATCTTAGCCAGACGAGCGGGTTCGGCCCATTCGGACCGCAAGGAATCGGTCAATACACTACATGGCGTG
ATTTCATATGCGCGATTGCTGATCCCCATGTGTATCACTGGCAAACTGTGATGGACGACACCGTCAGTGC
GTCCGTCGCGCAGGCTCTCGATGAGCTGATGCTTTGGGCCGAGGACTGCCCCGAAGTCCGGCACCTCGTG
CACGCGGATTTCGGCTCCAACAATGTCCTGACGGACAATGGCCGCATAACAGCGGTCATTGACTGGAGCG
AGGCGATGTTCGGGGATTCCCAATACGAGGTCGCCAACATCTTCTTCTGGAGGCCGTGGTTGGCTTGTAT
GGAGCAGCAGACGCGCTACTTCGAGCGGAGGCATCCGGAGCTTGCAGGATCGCCGCGGCTCCGGGCGTAT
ATGCTCCGCATTGGTCTTGACCAACTCTATCAGAGCTTGGTTGACGGCAATTTCGATGATGCAGCTTGGG
CGCAGGGTCGATGCGACGCAATCGTCCGATCCGGAGCCGGGACTGTCGGGCGTACACAAATCGCCCGCAG
AAGCGCGGCCGTCTGGACCGATGGCTGTGTAGAAGTACTCGCCGATAGTGGAAACCGACGCCCCAGCACT
CGTCCGAGGGCAAAGGAATAGCACGTGCTACGAGATTTCGATTCCACCGCCGCCTTCTATGAAAGGTTGG
GCTTCGGAATCGTTTTCCGGGACGCCGGCTGGATGATCCTCCAGCGCGGGGATCTCATGCTGGAGTTCTT
CGCCCACCCCAACTTGTTTATTGCAGCTTATAATGGTTACAAATAAAGCAATAGCATCACAAATTTCACA
AATAAAGCATTTTTTTCACTGCATTCTAGTTGTGGTTTGTCCAAACTCATCAATGTATCTTATCATGTCT
GTATACCGTCGACCTCTAGCTAGAGCTTGGCGTAATCATGGTCATAGCTGTTTCCTGTGTGAAATTGTTA
TCCGCTCACAATTCCACACAACATACGAGCCGGAAGCATAAAGTGTAAAGCCTGGGGTGCCTAATGAGTG
AGCTAACTCACATTAATTGCGTTGCGCTCACTGCCCGCTTTCCAGTCGGGAAACCTGTCGTGCCAGCTGC
ATTAATGAATCGGCCAACGCGCGGGGAGAGGCGGTTTGCGTATTGGGCGCTCTTCCGCTTCCTCGCTCAC
TGACTCGCTGCGCTCGGTCGTTCGGCTGCGGCGAGCGGTATCAGCTCACTCAAAGGCGGTAATACGGTTA
TCCACAGAATCAGGGGATAACGCAGGAAAGAACATGTGAGCAAAAGGCCAGCAAAAGGCCAGGAACCGTA
AAAAGGCCGCGTTGCTGGCGTTTTTCCATAGGCTCCGCCCCCCTGACGAGCATCACAAAAATCGACGCTC
AAGTCAGAGGTGGCGAAACCCGACAGGACTATAAAGATACCAGGCGTTTCCCCCTGGAAGCTCCCTCGTG
CGCTCTCCTGTTCCGACCCTGCCGCTTACCGGATACCTGTCCGCCTTTCTCCCTTCGGGAAGCGTGGCGC
TTTCTCATAGCTCACGCTGTAGGTATCTCAGTTCGGTGTAGGTCGTTCGCTCCAAGCTGGGCTGTGTGCA
CGAACCCCCCGTTCAGCCCGACCGCTGCGCCTTATCCGGTAACTATCGTCTTGAGTCCAACCCGGTAAGA
CACGACTTATCGCCACTGGCAGCAGCCACTGGTAACAGGATTAGCAGAGCGAGGTATGTAGGCGGTGCTA
CAGAGTTCTTGAAGTGGTGGCCTAACTACGGCTACACTAGAAGAACAGTATTTGGTATCTGCGCTCTGCT
GAAGCCAGTTACCTTCGGAAAAAGAGTTGGTAGCTCTTGATCCGGCAAACAAACCACCGCTGGTAGCGGT
GGTTTTTTTGTTTGCAAGCAGCAGATTACGCGCAGAAAAAAAGGATCTCAAGAAGATCCTTTGATCTTTT
CTACGGGGTCTGACGCTCAGTGGAACGAAAACTCACGTTAAGGGATTTTGGTCATGAGATTATCAAAAAG
GATCTTCACCTAGATCCTTTTAAATTAAAAATGAAGTTTTAAATCAATCTAAAGTATATATGAGTAAACT
TGGTCTGACAGTTACCAATGCTTAATCAGTGAGGCACCTATCTCAGCGATCTGTCTATTTCGTTCATCCA
TAGTTGCCTGACTCCCCGTCGTGTAGATAACTACGATACGGGAGGGCTTACCATCTGGCCCCAGTGCTGC
AATGATACCGCGAGACCCACGCTCACCGGCTCCAGATTTATCAGCAATAAACCAGCCAGCCGGAAGGGCC
GAGCGCAGAAGTGGTCCTGCAACTTTATCCGCCTCCATCCAGTCTATTAATTGTTGCCGGGAAGCTAGAG
TAAGTAGTTCGCCAGTTAATAGTTTGCGCAACGTTGTTGCCATTGCTACAGGCATCGTGGTGTCACGCTC
GTCGTTTGGTATGGCTTCATTCAGCTCCGGTTCCCAACGATCAAGGCGAGTTACATGATCCCCCATGTTG
TGCAAAAAAGCGGTTAGCTCCTTCGGTCCTCCGATCGTTGTCAGAAGTAAGTTGGCCGCAGTGTTATCAC
TCATGGTTATGGCAGCACTGCATAATTCTCTTACTGTCATGCCATCCGTAAGATGCTTTTCTGTGACTGG
TGAGTACTCAACCAAGTCATTCTGAGAATAGTGTATGCGGCGACCGAGTTGCTCTTGCCCGGCGTCAATA
CGGGATAATACCGCGCCACATAGCAGAACTTTAAAAGTGCTCATCATTGGAAAACGTTCTTCGGGGCGAA
AACTCTCAAGGATCTTACCGCTGTTGAGATCCAGTTCGATGTAACCCACTCGTGCACCCAACTGATCTTC
AGCATCTTTTACTTTCACCAGCGTTTCTGGGTGAGCAAAAACAGGAAGGCAAAATGCCGCAAAAAAGGGA
ATAAGGGCGACACGGAAATGTTGAATACTCATACTCTTCCTTTTTCAATATTATTGAAGCATTTATCAGG
GTTATTGTCTCATGAGCGGATACATATTTGAATGTATTTAGAAAAATAAACAAATAGGGGTTCCGCGCAC
ATTTCCCCGAAAAGTGCCACCTGACGTCGACGGATCGGGAGATCTCCCGATCCCCTATGGTGCACTCTCA
GTACAATCTGCTCTGATGCCGCATAGTTAAGCCAGTATCTGCTCCCTGCTTGTGTGTTGGAGGTCGCTGA
GTAGTGCGCGAGCAAAATTTAAGCTACAACAAGGCAAGGCTTGACCGACAATTGCATGAAGAATCTGCTT
AGGGTTAGGCGTTTTGCGCTGCTTCGCGATGTACGGGCCAGATATACGCGTTGACATTGATTATTGACTA
GTTATTAATAGTAATCAATTACGGGGTCATTAGTTCATAGCCCATATATGGAGTTCCGCGTTACATAACT
TACGGTAAATGGCCCGCCTGGCTGACCGCCCAACGACCCCCGCCCATTGACGTCAATAATGACGTATGTT
CCCATAGTAACGCCAATAGGGACTTTCCATTGACGTCAATGGGTGGAGTATTTACGGTAAACTGCCCACT
TGGCAGTACATCAAGTGTATCATATGCCAAGTACGCCCCCTATTGACGTCAATGACGGTAAATGGCCCGC
CTGGCATTATGCCCAGTACATGACCTTATGGGACTTTCCTACTTGGCAGTACATCTACGTATTAGTCATC
GCTATTACCATGGTGATGCGGTTTTGGCAGTACATCAATGGGCGTGGATAGCGGTTTGACTCACGGGGAT
TTCCAAGTCTCCACCCCATTGACGTCAATGGGAGTTTGTTTTGGCACCAAAATCAACGGGACTTTCCAAA
ATGTCGTAACAACTCCGCCCCATTGACGCAAATGGGCGGTAGGCGTGTACGGTGGGAGGTCTATATAAGC
AGAGCTCTCTGGCTAACTAGAGAACCCACTGCTTACTGGCTTATCGAAATTAATACGACTCACTATAGGG
AGACCCAAGCTGGCTAGCACCATGGAGGGATTCGACGGTTCAGATTTTAGTCCTCCAGCTGATTTAGTTG
GCGTTGACGGTGCAGTCATGCGGAACGTCGTTGACGTCACGATAAATGGTGACGTCACTGCTCCGCCGAA
AGCTGCGCCAAGAAAAAGTGAATCGGTAAAGAAAGTTCATTGGAATGATGTAGACCAAGGACCGAGTGAA
AAACCAGAGACAAGACAGGAGGAACGAATAGATATACCCGAGATTTCAGGTCTATGGTGGGGCGAGAATG
AACATGGAGTGGACGATGGGAGAATGGAGATACCTACTACTGGTGTAGGTCGCGTCCAGTTTCGGATCCG
AGCAGTGATTGATCATCTAGGGATGCGAGTCTTTGGAGTCTTCCTAATTTTCTTGGACATCATCCTCATG
ATCATTGATCTCAGTCTTATCGATAAAAGTGAATCTTCACAATCCTTTTATGACGGGATGGCTTTGGCTC
TTTCTTGTTATTTCATGCTGGATTTAGGATTAAGGATATTTGCCTACGGGCCCAAGCTTTTCTTCACCAA
CCCTTGGGAGGTGGCTGATGGTTTGATTATCGTTGTCACATTCGTCGTCACGATATTTTACACTGTGTTA
GATGAATACGGTACCGAAACAGGAGCCGATGGTTTGGGGCGGTTGGTTGTGTTGGCCCGTTTGCTGCGTG
TGGTTCGGTTAGCAAGAATATTTTATTCCCACCAACAAATGGGGGATCCCATGAGTAAAGGAGAAGAACT
TTTCACTGGAGTTGTCCCAATTCTTGTTGAATTAGATGGTGATGTTAATGGGCACAAATTTTCTGTCAGT
GGAGAGGGTGAAGGTGATGCAACATACGGAAAACTTACCCTTAAATTTATTTGCACTACTGGAAAACTAC
CTGTTCCATGGCCAACACTTGTCACTACTTTAACTTATGGTGTTCAATGCTTTTCAAGATACCCAGATCA
TATGAAACGGCATGACTTTTTCAAGAGTGCCATGCCCGAAGGTTATGTACAGGAAAGAACTATATTTTTC
AAAGATGACGGGAACTACAAGACACGTGCTGAAGTCAAGTTTGAAGGTGATACCCTTGTTAATAGAATCG
AGTTAAAAGGTATTGATTTTAAAGAAGATGGAAACATTCTTGGACACAAATTGGAATACAACTATAACGA
TCACCAGGTGTACATCATGGCAGACAAACAAAAGAATGGAATCAAAGCTAACTTCAAAATTAGACACAAC
ATTGAAGATGGAGGCGTTCAACTAGCAGACCATTATCAACAAAATACTCCAATTGGCGATGGGCCCGTCC
TTTTACCAGACAACCATTACCTGTTTACAACTTCTACTCTTTCGAAAGATCCCAACGAAAAGAGAGACCA
CATGGTCCTTCTTGAGTTTGTAACAGCTGATGGGATTACACATGGCATGGATGAACTATACAAATGATCT
AGAACTCGAGTCTAGAGGGCCCGTTTAAACCCGCTGATCAGCCTCGACTGTGCCTTCTAGTTGCCAGCCA
TCTGTTGTTTGCCCCTCCCCCGTGCCTTCCTTGACCCTGGAAGGTGCCACTCCCACTGTCCTTTCCTAAT
AAAATGAGGAAATTGCATCGCATTGTCTGAGTAGGTGTCATTCTATTCTGGGGGGTGGGGTGGGGCAGGA
CAGCAAGGGGGAGGATTGGGAAGACAATAGCAGGCATGCTGGGGATGCGGTGGGCTCTATGGCTTCTGAG
GCGGAAAGAACCAGCTGGGGCTCTAGGGGGTATCCCC
[124 nt withheld, positions 6548-6671]
C
[91 nt withheld, positions 6673-6763]
A
[49 nt withheld, positions 6765-6813]
CCTTTGACGTTGGAGTCCACGTTCTTT
[37 nt withheld, positions 6841-6877]
ACCCTATCTCGGTCTATTCTTTTGATTTATAAGGGATTTTGCCGATTTCGGCCTATTGGTTAAAAAATGA
GCTGATTTAACAAAAATTTAACGCG
